Addgene plasmid #220784: pGLO-Magenta-AZA
Purpose: Expresses a magenta chromoprotein (visible light and fluorescence) with a his-tag and an inducible GFP (araBAD-promoter)
Depositing lab: Angela Leu. Depositing organization: ETH Zurich (Swiss Federal Institute of Technology).
Backbone
  Vector backbone: pGLO
  Backbone manufacturer: BioRad
  Backbone size w/o insert (bp): 5371
  Total vector size (bp): 6233
  Vector type: Bacterial Expression
Growth in bacteria
  Bacterial resistance: Ampicillin, 100 μg/mL
  Growth temperature: 37°C
  Growth strain: DH5alpha
  Copy number: High Copy
Gene/Insert
  Gene/Insert name: magenta chromoprotein (alt name: RFP)
  Insert size (bp): 735
  Tag / fusion protein: 6xHis (C terminal on insert)
  Cloning method: Restriction Enzyme; 5′ cloning site EcoRI (not destroyed); 3′ cloning site SphI (not destroyed)
  Sequencing primers: 5′ CAC ATG GCA TGG ATG AGC; 3′ CTC ATC CGC CAA AAC AGC
Resource information
  A portion of this plasmid was derived from a plasmid made by: The backbone plasmid (pGLO) was purchased by Bio-Rad. It is an educational plasmid. For the insert it was used the plasmids of amino labs (https://amino.bio/products/engineer-it-kit)
Terms and licenses: Academic/Nonprofit Terms; Industry Terms: Not Available to Industry
How to cite: pGLO-Magenta-AZA was a gift from Angela Leu (Addgene plasmid # 220784 ; http://n2t.net/addgene:220784 ; RRID:Addgene_220784)
