[The description below was written by a language model from this plasmid's Addgene catalogue record and pLannotate feature annotations shown in this document.]
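Description:
pGLO-Magenta-AZA is a bacterial expression plasmid of about 6.2 kb built on the educational pGLO backbone. It is maintained in E. coli through a high-copy ColE1/pUC-type origin and selected with ampicillin via the β-lactamase gene under its own promoter. The backbone also carries an M13 phage origin, a pBR322-derived bom region, and non-functional remnants of rop, the tetracycline resistance gene and its promoter.

The plasmid holds two colour reporters in tandem. The original pGLO cassette is intact. araC is transcribed divergently from the araBAD promoter, which drives Cycle 3 GFP through a T7 gene 10 ribosome binding site, so green fluorescence appears only when arabinose is supplied. Directly downstream of GFP, a 735 bp insert cloned between the EcoRI and SphI sites encodes a magenta chromoprotein (alternative name RFP) with a C-terminal 6xHis tag. Automated annotation matches this coding sequence to TagRFP-T, a red fluorescent protein derived from Entacmaea quadricolor. It also detects a fragment of the constitutive J23119 promoter just upstream. This suggests the magenta protein is expressed independently of arabinose, although the record does not name its promoter explicitly. The rrnB T1 and T2 terminators follow the cassette. The annotated His tag lies some distance past the end of the TagRFP-T match, presumably because the chromoprotein's C-terminus diverges from that reference.

According to the record, the chromoprotein is visible both in ordinary light and by fluorescence. The insert came from a commercial teaching kit, so the plasmid appears suited to classroom demonstrations. These could contrast constitutive with inducible gene expression, and the His tag would permit affinity purification of the coloured protein.
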