Features (pLannotate 1.2.2; 18 found; start..end, strand, type, name):
     96..974     -  CDS            araC: L-arabinose regulatory protein; araC
   1001..1285    +  promoter       araBAD promoter: araBAD; promoter of the L-arabinose operon of E. coli; the araC regulatory gene is transcribed in the opposite direction (Guzman et al., 1995)
   1312..1334    +  RBS            RBS: efficient ribosome binding site from bacteriophage T7 gene 10 (Olins and Rangwala, 1989)
   1342..2061    +  CDS            Cycle 3 GFP: Cycle 3 GFP (Crameri et al., 1996) mammalian codon-optimized
   2101..2125    +  promoter       J23119(SpeI) promoter (fragment): bacterial promoter (Registry of Standard Biological Parts BBa J23119) modified to end with an SpeI site
   2160..2870    +  CDS            TagRFP-T: TagRFP-T is a basic (constitutively fluorescent) red fluorescent protein published in 2008, derived from Entacmaea quadricolor. It has low acid sensitivity.
   2949..2966    +  CDS            6xHis: 6xHis affinity tag
   3065..3180    +  ncRNA          5S rRNA: Accession: RF00001 - 5S ribosomal RNA
   3184..3270    +  terminator     rrnB T1 terminator: Escherichia coli rrnB; transcription terminator T1 from the E. coli rrnB gene
   3362..3389    +  terminator     rrnB T2 terminator: transcription terminator T2 from the E. coli rrnB gene
   3408..3499    +  promoter       AmpR promoter: bla
   3500..4360    +  CDS            AmpR: β-lactamase; bla; confers resistance to ampicillin, carbenicillin, and related antibiotics
   4402..4782    +  rep_origin     M13 ori (sequence partly withheld): M13 bacteriophage origin of replication; arrow indicates direction of (+) strand synthesis
   4968..5556    +  rep_origin     ori: high-copy-number ColE1/pMB1/pBR322/pUC origin of replication
   5742..5882    -  misc_feature   bom: basis of mobility region from pBR322
   5984..6023    -  CDS            rop (fragment): Rop protein, which maintains plasmids at low copy number; rop
   6024..6209    -  CDS            TcR (fragment): tetracycline efflux protein; tet; confers resistance to tetracycline
   6219..6       +  promoter       tet promoter (fragment) (across the origin): E. coli promoter for tetracycline efflux protein gene
>Addgene plasmid #220784 | pGLO-Magenta-AZA | addgene full sequence | sequence record 437914 | Addgene NGS Result
ATCGATGCATAATGTGCCTGTCAAATGGACGAAGCAGGGATTCTGCAAACCCTATGCTACTCCGTCAAGC
CGTCAATTGTCTGATTCGTTACCAATTATGACAACTTGACGGCTACATCATTCACTTTTTCTTCACAACC
GGCACGGAACTCGCTCGGGCTGGCCCCGGTGCATTTTTTAAATACCCGCGAGAAATAGAGTTGATCGTCA
AAACCAACATTGCGACCGACGGTGGCGATAGGCATCCGGGTGGTGCTCAAAAGCAGCTTCGCCTGGCTGA
TACGTTGGTCCTCGCGCCAGCTTAAGACGCTAATCCCTAACTGCTGGCGGAAAAGATGTGACAGACGCGA
CGGCGACAAGCAAACATGCTGTGCGACGCTGGCGATATCAAAATTGCTGTCTGCCAGGTGATCGCTGATG
TACTGACAAGCCTCGCGTACCCGATTATCCATCGGTGGATGGAGCGACTCGTTAATCGCTTCCATGCGCC
GCAGTAACAATTGCTCAAGCAGATTTATCGCCAGCAGCTCCGAATAGCGCCCTTCCCCTTGCCCGGCGTT
AATGATTTGCCCAAACAGGTCGCTGAAATGCGGCTGGTGCGCTTCATCCGGGCGAAAGAACCCCGTATTG
GCAAATATTGACGGCCAGTTAAGCCATTCATGCCAGTAGGCGCGCGGACGAAAGTAAACCCACTGGTGAT
ACCATTCGCGAGCCTCCGGATGACGACCGTAGTGATGAATCTCTCCTGGCGGGAACAGCAAAATATCACC
CGGTCGGCAAACAAATTCTCGTCCCTGATTTTTCACCACCCCCTGACCGCGAATGGTGAGATTGAGAATA
TAACCTTTCATTCCCAGCGGTCGGTCGATAAAAAAATCGAGATAACCGTTGGCCTCAATCGGCGTTAAAC
CCGCCACCAGATGGGCATTAAACGAGTATCCCGGCAGCAGGGGATCATTTTGCGCTTCAGCCATACTTTT
CATACTCCCGCCATTCAGAGAAGAAACCAATTGTCCATATTGCATCAGACATTGCCGTCACTGCGTCTTT
TACTGGCTCTTCTCGCTAACCAAACCGGTAACCCCGCTTATTAAAAGCATTCTGTAACAAAGCGGGACCA
AAGCCATGACAAAAACGCGTAACAAAAGTGTCTATAATCACGGCAGAAAAGTCCACATTGATTATTTGCA
CGGCGTCACACTTTGCTATGCCATAGCATTTTTATCCATAAGATTAGCGGATCCTACCTGACGCTTTTTA
TCGCAACTCTCTACTGTTTCTCCATACCCGTTTTTTTGGGCTAGAAATAATTTTGTTTAACTTTAAGAAG
GAGATATACATATGGCTAGCAAAGGAGAAGAACTTTTCACTGGAGTTGTCCCAATTCTTGTTGAATTAGA
TGGTGATGTTAATGGGCACAAATTTTCTGTCAGTGGAGAGGGTGAAGGTGATGCTACATACGGAAAGCTT
ACCCTTAAATTTATTTGCACTACTGGAAAACTACCTGTTCCATGGCCAACACTTGTCACTACTTTCTCTT
ATGGTGTTCAATGCTTTTCCCGTTATCCGGATCATATGAAACGGCATGACTTTTTCAAGAGTGCCATGCC
CGAAGGTTATGTACAGGAACGCACTATATCTTTCAAAGATGACGGGAACTACAAGACGCGTGCTGAAGTC
AAGTTTGAAGGTGATACCCTTGTTAATCGTATCGAGTTAAAAGGTATTGATTTTAAAGAAGATGGAAACA
TTCTCGGACACAAACTCGAGTACAACTATAACTCACACAATGTATACATCACGGCAGACAAACAAAAGAA
TGGAATCAAAGCTAACTTCAAAATTCGCCACAACATTGAAGATGGATCCGTTCAACTAGCAGACCATTAT
CAACAAAATACTCCAATTGGCGATGGCCCTGTCCTTTTACCAGACAACCATTACCTGTCGACACAATCTG
CCCTTTCGAAAGATCCCAACGAAAAGCGTGACCACATGGTCCTTCTTGAGTTTGTAACTGCTGCTGGGAT
TACACATGGCATGGATGAGCTCTACAAATAATGAATTCGAGGTCAGATGCTGAACGTCGGGTCTCAGATG
TTGACGGCTAGCTCAGTCCTAGGTACAGTCGGCTGAAACAAAGAGGAGAAATCTTGATGATGGTGAGCAA
GGGTGAGGAACTGATTAAAGAGAATATGCGCATGAAAGTTGTCATGGAAGGCAGCGTGAATGGTCACCAG
TTCAAATGCACCGGCGAGGGTGAGGGTAACCCGTATATGGGCACCCAAACGATGCGTATCAAAGTTGTTG
AGGGTGGCCCGTTGCCGTTTGCGTTCGACATTTTAGCGACGAGCTTTATGTATGGCTCTCGTACGTTTAT
CAAGTACCCGAAGGGTATTCCGGACTTTTTCAAACAATCTTTTCCAGAGGGTTTCACCTGGGAGCGCGTG
ACTCGCTACGAAGATGGCGGCGTCCTGACCGCAACGCAGGATACCTCCCTGGAAGATGGCTGCCTGGTCT
ACCACGTTCAGGTCCGTGGTGTCAATTTCCCGAGCAATGGTCCGGTTATGCAGAAGAAAACCCTGGGTTG
GGAAGCGAACACCGAGATGATGTATCCTGCAGATGGTGGCCTGCGTGGTTACACCCACATGGCATTGAAA
CTGGACGGTGGCGGCCATCTGAGCTGTAGCTTCGTGACCACGTATCGTTCGAAGAAAACGGTCGGTAACA
TCAAAATGCCGGGTGTGTACTACGTTGACCACCGTCTGGAGCGCATTAAAGAAGCCGACAAAGAGACTTA
CGTGGAGCAACATGAAGTAGCCGTTGCGCGTTATTGTGATCTGCCGAGCAAGCTGGGCCATAAGCTGAAC
AGCGGTCTGCGTAGCCGCGCTCAGGCCAGCAATTCCGCGGTCGATGGTACCGCTGGTCCGGGTAGCACGG
GTAGCCGTCACCATCACCATCACCATTGAGCATGCAAGCTTGGCTGTTTTGGCGGATGAGAGAAGATTTT
CAGCCTGATACAGATTAAATCAGAACGCAGAAGCGGTCTGATAAAACAGAATTTGCCTGGCGGCAGTAGC
GCGGTGGTCCCACCTGACCCCATGCCGAACTCAGAAGTGAAACGCCGTAGCGCCGATGGTAGTGTGGGGT
CTCCCCATGCGAGAGTAGGGAACTGCCAGGCATCAAATAAAACGAAAGGCTCAGTCGAAAGACTGGGCCT
TTCGTTTTATCTGTTGTTTGTCGGTGAACGCTCTCCTGAGTAGGACAAATCCGCCGGGAGCGGATTTGAA
CGTTGCGAAGCAACGGCCCGGAGGGTGGCGGGCAGGACGCCCGCCATAAACTGCCAGGCATCAAATTAAG
CAGAAGGCCATCCTGACGGATGGCCTTTTTGCGTTTCTACAAACTCTTTTGTTTATTTTTCTAAATACAT
TCAAATATGTATCCGCTCATGAGACAATAACCCTGATAAATGCTTCAATAATATTGAAAAAGGAAGAGTA
TGAGTATTCAACATTTCCGTGTCGCCCTTATTCCCTTTTTTGCGGCATTTTGCCTTCCTGTTTTTGCTCA
CCCAGAAACGCTGGTGAAAGTAAAAGATGCTGAAGATCAGTTGGGTGCACGAGTGGGTTACATCGAACTG
GATCTCAACAGCGGTAAGATCCTTGAGAGTTTTCGCCCCGAAGAACGTTTTCCAATGATGAGCACTTTTA
AAGTTCTGCTATGTGGCGCGGTATTATCCCGTGTTGACGCCGGGCAAGAGCAACTCGGTCGCCGCATACA
CTATTCTCAGAATGACTTGGTTGAGTACTCACCAGTCACAGAAAAGCATCTTACGGATGGCATGACAGTA
AGAGAATTATGCAGTGCTGCCATAACCATGAGTGATAACACTGCGGCCAACTTACTTCTGACAACGATCG
GAGGACCGAAGGAGCTAACCGCTTTTTTGCACAACATGGGGGATCATGTAACTCGCCTTGATCGTTGGGA
ACCGGAGCTGAATGAAGCCATACCAAACGACGAGCGTGACACCACGATGCCTGCAGCAATGGCAACAACG
TTGCGCAAACTATTAACTGGCGAACTACTTACTCTAGCTTCCCGGCAACAATTAATAGACTGGATGGAGG
CGGATAAAGTTGCAGGACCACTTCTGCGCTCGGCCCTTCCGGCTGGCTGGTTTATTGCTGATAAATCTGG
AGCCGGTGAGCGTGGGTCTCGCGGTATCATTGCAGCACTGGGGCCAGATGGTAAGCCCTCCCGTATCGTA
GTTATCTACACGACGGGGAGTCAGGCAACTATGGATGAACGAAATAGACAGATCGCTGAGATAGGTGCCT
CACTGATTAAGCATTGGTAACTGTCAGACCAAGTTTACTCATATATACTTTAGATTGATT
[125 nt withheld, positions 4401-4525]
C
[141 nt withheld, positions 4527-4667]
CCTTTGACGTTGGAGTCCACGTTCTTT
[37 nt withheld, positions 4695-4731]
ACCCTATCTCGGGCTATTCTTTTGATTTATAAGGGATTTTGCCGATTTCGGCCTATTGGTTAAAAAATGA
GCTGATTTAACAAAAATTTAACGCGAATTTTAACAAAATATTAACGTTTACAATTTAAAAGGATCTAGGT
GAAGATCCTTTTTGATAATCTCATGACCAAAATCCCTTAACGTGAGTTTTCGTTCCACTGAGCGTCAGAC
CCCGTAGAAAAGATCAAAGGATCTTCTTGAGATCCTTTTTTTCTGCGCGTAATCTGCTGCTTGCAAACAA
AAAAACCACCGCTACCAGCGGTGGTTTGTTTGCCGGATCAAGAGCTACCAACTCTTTTTCCGAAGGTAAC
TGGCTTCAGCAGAGCGCAGATACCAAATACTGTCCTTCTAGTGTAGCCGTAGTTAGGCCACCACTTCAAG
AACTCTGTAGCACCGCCTACATACCTCGCTCTGCTAATCCTGTTACCAGTGGCTGCTGCCAGTGGCGATA
AGTCGTGTCTTACCGGGTTGGACTCAAGACGATAGTTACCGGATAAGGCGCAGCGGTCGGGCTGAACGGG
GGGTTCGTGCACACAGCCCAGCTTGGAGCGAACGACCTACACCGAACTGAGATACCTACAGCGTGAGCTA
TGAGAAAGCGCCACGCTTCCCGAAGGGAGAAAGGCGGACAGGTATCCGGTAAGCGGCAGGGTCGGAACAG
GAGAGCGCACGAGGGAGCTTCCAGGGGGAAACGCCTGGTATCTTTATAGTCCTGTCGGGTTTCGCCACCT
CTGACTTGAGCGTCGATTTTTGTGATGCTCGTCAGGGGGGCGGAGCCTATGGAAAAACGCCAGCAACGCG
GCCTTTTTACGGTTCCTGGCCTTTTGCTGGCCTTTTGCTCACATGTTCTTTCCTGCGTTATCCCCTGATT
CTGTGGATAACCGTATTACCGCCTTTGAGTGAGCTGATACCGCTCGCCGCAGCCGAACGACCGAGCGCAG
CGAGTCAGTGAGCGAGGAAGCGGAAGAGCGCCTGATGCGGTATTTTCTCCTTACGCATCTGTGCGGTATT
TCACACCGCATATGGTGCACTCTCAGTACAATCTGCTCTGATGCCGCATAGTTAAGCCAGTATACACTCC
GCTATCGCTACGTGACTGGGTCATGGCTGCGCCCCGACACCCGCCAACACCCGCTGACGCGCCCTGACGG
GCTTGTCTGCTCCCGGCATCCGCTTACAGACAAGCTGTGACCGTCTCCGGGAGCTGCATGTGTCAGAGGT
TTTCACCGTCATCACCGAAACGCGCGAGGCAGAAGGAGATGGCGCCCAACAGTCCCCCGGCCACGGGGCC
TGCCACCATACCCACGCCGAAACAAGCGCTCATGAGCCCGAAGTGGCGAGCCCGATCTTCCCCATCGGTG
ATGTCGGCGATATAGGCGCCAGCAACCGCACCTGTGGCGCCGGTGATGCCGGCCACGATGCGTCCGGCGT
AGAGGATCTGCTCATGTTTGACAGCTTATC
